>Addgene plasmid #67847 | hV1b-GFP-1 | addgene partial sequence | sequence record 120884 | CMV-F 5'-CGCAAATGGGCGGTAGGCGTG-3'
AAGCAGAGCTGGTTTAGTGAACCGTCAGATCCGCTAGCGCTACCGGACTCAGATCTCGAGCTCATGGATT
CTGGGCCTCTGTGGGATGCCAACCCCACCCCTCGGGGCACCCTCTCTGCCCCCAATGCCACAACACCCTG
GCTGGGCCGGGATGAGGAGCTGGCCAAGGTGGAGATCGGAGTCCTGGCCACTGTCCTGGTGCTGGCGACC
GGGGGCAACCTGGCTGTGCTGCTGACCCTGGGCCAGCTGGGCCGCAAGCGCTCCCGCATGCACCTGTTCG
TGCTGCACTTAGCCCTGACAGACCTGGCCGTGGCGCTCTTCCAGGTGCTGCCACAGCTGCTGTGGGACAT
CACCTACCGCTTCCAGGGCCCCGACCTCCTGTGCAGGGCCGTCAAGTACCTGCAGGTGCTCAGCATGTTT
GCCTCCACCTACATGCTGCTGGCCATGACGCTGGACCGCTACCTGGCTGTCTGTCACCCCCTGCGCAGCC
TCCAGCAGCCAGGCCAGTCCACCTACCTGCTCATCGCTGCTCCCTGGCTGCTGGCCGCCATCTTCAGCCT
CCCTCAAGTCTTCATTTTTTCCCTGCGGGAGGTGATCCAGGGCTCAGGGGTGCTGGACTGCTGGGCAGAC
TTCGGCTTCCCTTGGGGGCCACGGGCCTACCTCACCTGGACCACCCTGGCTATCTTCGTTCTGCCGGTGA
CCATGCTCACGGCCTGCTACAGCCTCATCTGCCATGAGATCTGTAAAAACCTAAAAGTCAAGACACAGGC
CTGGCGGGTGGGAGGAGGGGGCTGGAGGACTTGGGACAGGCCCTCACCTTCCACCTTAGCTGCCACCACT
CGGGGGCTGCCATCTCGGGTCAGCAGCATCAACACCATCTCACGGGCCAAGATCCGAACAGTGAAGATGA
CCTTTGTCATCGTGCTGGCCTACATCGCTTGCTGGGCTCCCTTCTTCAGTGTCCAGATGTGGTCCGTGTG
GGACAAGAATGCCCCTGATGAAGATTCCACCAATGTGGCTTTCACCATCTCTATGCTTTTGGGCAACCTC
AACAGCTGCTGCAACCCCTGGATCTACATGGGCTTCAACAGCCACCTGTTACCGCGG
