>Addgene plasmid #67847 | hV1b-GFP-1 | addgene partial sequence | sequence record 120885 | EGFP-N 5'-CGTCGCCGTCCAGCTCGACCAG-3'
CTCGCCCTTGCTCACCATGGTGGCGACCGGTGGATCCAAGATGATGGTCTCAGCGGTGCCTTCCCCATCT
GCCAGCTCCAAGTCCCTTGGTGACTCTTCAGGCCTGGGCCTCCCACTGAGGGTTAGGCTGAGGCTGAGGC
TGAGGGTGGCCGGGCAGCTGGAGCGGGTCAGCAGCGTGGTGTGGCGGCTCGAGAGGCTGCCGTCGGAGAG
CCGCCGGCGCATCCTGGGCTGGGGACCCCCACAGCAGGCAAGGTGACGCAGGGGCCGCGGTAACAGGTGG
CTGTTGAAGCCCATGTAGATCCAGGGGTTGCAGCAGCTGTTGAGGTTGCCCAAAAGCATAGAGATGGTGA
AAGCCACATTGGTGGAATCTTCATCAGGGGCATTCTTGTCCCACACGGACCACATCTGGACACTGAAGAA
GGGAGCCCAGCAAGCGATGTAGGCCAGCACGATGACAAAGGTCATCTTCACTGTTCGGATCTTGGCCCGT
GAGATGGTGTTGATGCTGCTGACCCGAGATGGCAGCCCCCGAGTGGTGGCAGCTAAGGTGGAAGGTGAGG
GCCTGTCCCAAGTCCTCCAGCCCCCTCCTCCCACCCGCCAGGCCTGTGTCTTGACTTTTAGGTTTTTACA
GATCTCATGGCAGATGAGGCTGTAGCAGGCCGTGAGCATGGTCACCGGCAGAACGAAGATAGCCAGGGTG
GTCCAGGTGAGGTAGGCCCGTGGCCCCCAAGGGAAGCCGAAGTCTGCCCAGCAGTCCAGCACCCCTGAGC
CCTGGATCACCTCCCGCAGGGAAAAAATGAAGACTTGAGGGAGGCTGAAGATGGCGGCCAGCAGCCAGGG
AGCAGCGATGAGCAGGTAGGTGGACTGGCCTGGCTGCTGGAGGCTGCGCAGGGGGTGACAGACAGCCAGG
TAGCGGTCCAGCGTCATGGCCAGCAGCATGTAGGTGGAGGCAAACATGCTGAGCACCTGCAGGTACTTGA
CGGCCCTGCACAGGAGGTCGGGGCCCTGGAAGCGGTAGGTGATGTCCCACAGCAGCTGT
