[The description below was written by a language model from this plasmid's Addgene catalogue record.]
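Description:
hV1b-GFP-1 is a mammalian expression plasmid built on the Clontech pEGFP-N1 backbone (about 4.7 kb without insert). It carries the human vasopressin V1b receptor, encoded by AVPR1B (also known as AVPR3, V1bR or VPR3). The receptor coding sequence sits downstream of the CMV promoter, which gives strong constitutive transcription in many mammalian cell lines. It is joined in frame to the backbone-encoded EGFP, so the product is a receptor with a C-terminal fluorescent tag. Placing the tag at the C terminus puts EGFP on the intracellular tail of this G protein-coupled receptor and leaves the extracellular N terminus and ligand-binding surfaces unmodified. The record does not state the cloning method, the insert size or the nature of any linker between receptor and EGFP, and no feature table is provided.

In bacteria the plasmid is maintained at high copy number under kanamycin selection. pEGFP-N1-type vectors generally carry a dual kanamycin/neomycin resistance cassette that also permits G418 selection of stable mammalian transfectants, together with a pUC-type origin and an SV40 polyadenylation signal. These elements are not individually listed for this construct.

The stated purpose is mammalian expression of GFP-tagged human V1b receptor. The associated work concerned plant cyclotides as templates for designing peptide ligands of G protein-coupled receptors. This suggests use in transfected cells to check receptor expression and localisation by fluorescence and to support pharmacological assays of ligand activity or selectivity across the oxytocin/vasopressin receptor family, although the record does not describe the specific assays.
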