Addgene plasmid #67847: hV1b-GFP-1
Purpose: mammalian expression of human V1b receptor with GFP tag
Depositing lab: Christian Gruber. Depositing organization: Medical University of Vienna. Publication: Oxytocic plant cyclotides as templates for peptide G protein-coupled receptor ligand design. Koehbach J, O'Brien M, Muttenthaler M, Miazzo M, Akcan M, Elliott AG, Daly NL, Harvey PJ, Arrowsmith S, Gunasekera S, Smith TJ, Wray S, Goransson U, Dawson PE, Craik DJ, Freissmuth M, Gruber CW. Proc Natl Acad Sci U S A. 2013 Dec 24;110(52):21183-8. doi: 10.1073/pnas.1311183110. Epub 2013 Nov 18. PubMed 24248349.
Backbone
  Vector backbone: pEGFP-N1
  Backbone manufacturer: Clontech
  Backbone size w/o insert (bp): 4700
  Vector type: Mammalian Expression
Growth in bacteria
  Bacterial resistance: Kanamycin, 50 μg/mL
  Growth temperature: 37°C
  Growth strain: DH5alpha
  Copy number: High Copy
Gene/Insert
  Gene/Insert name: V1b receptor
  Species: H. sapiens (human)
  Entrez Gene: AVPR1B (a.k.a. AVPR3, V1bR, VPR3)
  Promoter: CMV
  Tag / fusion protein: EGFP (C terminal on backbone)
  Cloning method: Unknown
  Sequencing primers: 5′ CMV-F; 3′ EGFP-N
Terms and licenses: Academic/Nonprofit Terms; Industry Terms: Not Available to Industry
How to cite: hV1b-GFP-1 was a gift from Christian Gruber (Addgene plasmid # 67847 ; http://n2t.net/addgene:67847 ; RRID:Addgene_67847)
